>Addgene plasmid #21391 | pCM5.49 | depositor full sequence | sequence record 9885 | Author sequence
CTTTCCTGCGTTATCCCCTGATTCTGTGGATAACCGTATTACCGCCTTTGAGTGAGCTGATACCGCTCGC
CGCAGCCGAACGACCGAGCGCAGCGAGTCAGTGAGCGAGGAAGCGGAAGAGCGCCCAATACGCAAACCGC
CTCTCCCCGCGCGTTGGCCGATTCATTAATGCAGCTGGCACGACAGGTTTCCCGACTGGAAAGCGGGCAG
TGAGCGCAACGCAATTAATACGCGTACCGCTAGCCAGGAAGAGTTTGTAGAAACGCAAAAAGGCCATCCG
TCAGGATGGCCTTCTGCTTAGTTTGATGCCTGGCAGTTTATGGCGGGCGTCCTGCCCGCCACCCTCCGGG
CCGTTGCTTCACAACGTTCAAATCCGCTCCCGGCGGATTTGTCCTACTCAGGAGAGCGTTCACCGACAAA
CAACAGATAAAACGAAAGGCCCAGTCTTCCGACTGAGCCTTTCGTTTTATTTGATGCCTGGCAGTTCCCT
ACTCTCGCGTTAACGCTAGCATGGATGTTTTCCCAGTCACGACGTTGTAAAACGACGGCCAGTCTTAAGC
TCGGGCCCTGCAGCTCTAGAGCTCGAATTCTACAGGTCACTAATACCATCTAAGTAGTTGATTCATAGTG
ACTGCATATGTTGTGTTTTACAGTATTATGTAGTCTGTTTTTTATGCAAAATCTAATTTAATATATTGAT
ATTTATATCATTTTACGTTTCTCGTTCAACTTTCTTGTACAAAGTGGGATAAGTACTCATCTACTTACAA
AGAAAATTAAAAAATTCTGGGAATTTTCATATTTTTCTAGAATATTGTACACATTTATTATATTTTTACA
TTTCTCTCGCTTGAATACGGTTAAATTCACACTTTTATATAATTTCTTCCTGTCCCATCTCCCATTCTCT
CACATCAGAATATTCTAATCATCACTGCCCTTAACATATATATATATATATTTATAACTTTCCGATCATT
CCTTCTGCTTTGTAAACTAATCCAATCATTCTCTAATGAATTATTCCCTAATATAGAGCTTCTTTATTTA
TTGTGATTTCTTGTTTCTTACCCTTCTCAAGGTTTAGGAAAAAGTTTAGGTCCCCATTTGTTATGTATTT
ACTTCCCACTCTGAACGGATCCATTTTGAACATGTTTTCTATTTTTTGGAAAAGTTTAGAGAATTCTTTG
CTTTTCTCACATATCTTGATTGCATATTTTTTATAACAAAACAATGAAACAATTTTGAAGAATTTACAGC
AGAAATTGATGAGATTAACTATCCAACTTTATTATACAAAGTTGGCATTATAAAAAAGCATTGCTTATCA
ATTTGTTGCAACGAACAGGTCACTATCAGTCAAAATAAAATCATTATTTGGAGCTCCATGGTAGCGTTAA
CGCGGCCGCGATATCCCCTATAGTGAGTCGTATTACATGGTCATAGCTGTTTCCTGGCAGCTCTGGCCCG
TGTCTCAAAATCTCTGATGTTACATTGCACAAGATAAAAATATATCATCATGAACAATAAAACTGTCTGC
TTACATAAACAGTAATACAAGGGGTGTTATGAGCCATATTCAACGGGAAACGTCGAGGCCGCGATTAAAT
TCCAACATGGATGCTGATTTATATGGGTATAAATGGGCTCGCGATAATGTCGGGCAATCAGGTGCGACAA
TCTATCGCTTGTATGGGAAGCCCGATGCGCCAGAGTTGTTTCTGAAACATGGCAAAGGTAGCGTTGCCAA
TGATGTTACAGATGAGATGGTCAGACTAAACTGGCTGACGGAATTTATGCCTCTTCCGACCATCAAGCAT
TTTATCCGTACTCCTGATGATGCATGGTTACTCACCACTGCGATCCCCGGAAAAACAGCATTCCAGGTAT
TAGAAGAATATCCTGATTCAGGTGAAAATATTGTTGATGCGCTGGCAGTGTTCCTGCGCCGGTTGCATTC
GATTCCTGTTTGTAATTGTCCTTTTAACAGCGATCGCGTATTTCGTCTCGCTCAGGCGCAATCACGAATG
AATAACGGTTTGGTTGATGCGAGTGATTTTGATGACGAGCGTAATGGCTGGCCTGTTGAACAAGTCTGGA
AAGAAATGCATAAACTTTTGCCATTCTCACCGGATTCAGTCGTCACTCATGGTGATTTCTCACTTGATAA
CCTTATTTTTGACGAGGGGAAATTAATAGGTTGTATTGATGTTGGACGAGTCGGAATCGCAGACCGATAC
CAGGATCTTGCCATCCTATGGAACTGCCTCGGTGAGTTTTCTCCTTCATTACAGAAACGGCTTTTTCAAA
AATATGGTATTGATAATCCTGATATGAATAAATTGCAGTTTCATTTGATGCTCGATGAGTTTTTCTAATC
AGAATTGGTTAATTGGTTGTAACACTGGCAGAGCATTACGCTGACTTGACGGGACGGCGCAAGCTCATGA
CCAAAATCCCTTAACGTGAGTTACGCGTCGTTCCACTGAGCGTCAGACCCCGTAGAAAAGATCAAAGGAT
CTTCTTGAGATCCTTTTTTTCTGCGCGTAATCTGCTGCTTGCAAACAAAAAAACCACCGCTACCAGCGGT
GGTTTGTTTGCCGGATCAAGAGCTACCAACTCTTTTTCCGAAGGTAACTGGCTTCAGCAGAGCGCAGATA
CCAAATACTGTCCTTCTAGTGTAGCCGTAGTTAGGCCACCACTTCAAGAACTCTGTAGCACCGCCTACAT
ACCTCGCTCTGCTAATCCTGTTACCAGTGGCTGCTGCCAGTGGCGATAAGTCGTGTCTTACCGGGTTGGA
CTCAAGACGATAGTTACCGGATAAGGCGCAGCGGTCGGGCTGAACGGGGGGTTCGTGCACACAGCCCAGC
TTGGAGCGAACGACCTACACCGAACTGAGATACCTACAGCGTGAGCATTGAGAAAGCGCCACGCTTCCCG
AAGGGAGAAAGGCGGACAGGTATCCGGTAAGCGGCAGGGTCGGAACAGGAGAGCGCACGAGGGAGCTTCC
AGGGGGAAACGCCTGGTATCTTTATAGTCCTGTCGGGTTTCGCCACCTCTGACTTGAGCGTCGATTTTTG
TGATGCTCGTCAGGGGGGCGGAGCCTATGGAAAAACGCCAGCAACGCGGCCTTTTTACGGTTCCTGGCCT
TTTGCTGGCCTTTTGCTCACATGTT
Features (pLannotate 1.2.2; 11 found; start..end, strand, type, name):
    121..213     +  CDS            lacI (fragment): lac repressor; lacI; The lac repressor binds to the lac operator to inhibit transcription in E. coli. This inhibition can be relieved by adding lactose or isopropyl-β-D-thiogalactopyranoside (IPTG).
    268..295     -  terminator     rrnB T2 terminator: transcription terminator T2 from the E. coli rrnB gene
    427..470     +  terminator     rrnB T1 terminator: Escherichia coli rrnB; transcription terminator T1 from the E. coli rrnB gene
    517..553     -  CDS            lacZα (fragment): LacZα fragment of β-galactosidase; lacZ fragment
    624..747     -  protein_bind   attR2: mutant version of attR; recombination site for the Gateway® LR reaction LR Clonase™
    946..963     +  promoter       LEU2 promoter (fragment): S. cerevisiae LEU2
   1284..1304    -  protein_bind   attB3: mutant version of attB; core recombination site for the Gateway® BP reaction BP Clonase™
   1295..1380    -  protein_bind   attL1 (fragment): mutant version of attL; recombination site for the Gateway® LR reaction LR Clonase™
   1417..1435    -  promoter       T7 promoter: promoter for bacteriophage T7 RNA polymerase
   1569..2378    +  CDS            KanR: aminoglycoside phosphotransferase; aph(3')-Ia; confers resistance to kanamycin in bacteria or G418 (Geneticin®) in eukaryotes
   2525..3113    +  rep_origin     ori: high-copy-number ColE1/pMB1/pBR322/pUC origin of replication
