[The description below was written by a language model from this plasmid's Addgene catalogue record and pLannotate feature annotations shown in this document.]
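Description:
pCM5.49 is a Gateway entry clone carrying the 3′ untranslated region of the C. elegans gene pal-1, built in the pDONRP2RP3 donor backbone used for the third (3′) position of three-fragment MultiSite Gateway assemblies. The 538 bp insert was introduced by BP recombination between the attP2R and attP3 sites of the donor vector, which are consumed in the reaction. In the annotated 3,175 nt depositor sequence the insert region is flanked by an attR2 site on one side and, on the other, by a site that the automated annotation labels as an attB3 core overlapping an attL1 fragment. This is most plausibly the attL3 site expected in this type of entry clone. The plasmid is maintained in E. coli through a high-copy ColE1/pUC-type origin and selected with kanamycin via the aminoglycoside phosphotransferase gene (KanR).

The remaining annotated features are standard donor-vector elements: rrnB T1 and T2 terminators upstream of the recombination cassette that insulate the insert from read-through transcription, a T7 promoter downstream, and M13 priming sequence used for sequencing. The short lacI, lacZα and LEU2 promoter hits are small fragments and probably vestigial or chance matches (the LEU2 hit falls within the insert), not functional parts. The plasmid has no promoter or reporter of its own and is not an expression construct. It is meant to be combined by LR recombination with a promoter entry clone, a coding-sequence or reporter entry clone and a destination vector, placing the pal-1 3′ UTR downstream of the chosen open reading frame. The associated publication used such constructs to study how 3′ UTRs control gene expression in the C. elegans germline.
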