Addgene plasmid #21391: pCM5.49
Depositing lab: Geraldine Seydoux. Depositing organization: Johns Hopkins University and School of Medicine. Publication: 3' UTRs are the primary regulators of gene expression in the C. elegans germline. Merritt C, Rasoloson D, Ko D, Seydoux G. Curr Biol. 2008 Oct 14;18(19):1476-82. doi: 10.1016/j.cub.2008.08.013. Epub 2008 Sep 25. PubMed 18818082.
Backbone
  Vector backbone: pDONRP2RP3
  Backbone size w/o insert (bp): 2641
  Vector type: Gateway
Growth in bacteria
  Bacterial resistance: Kanamycin, 50 μg/mL
  Growth temperature: 37°C
  Growth strain: DH5alpha
  Copy number: Unknown
Gene/Insert
  Gene/Insert name: pal-1 3'utr in pDONRP2RP3
  Species: C. elegans (nematode)
  Insert size (bp): 538
  Cloning method: Gateway Cloning; 5′ cloning site attP2R (destroyed during cloning); 3′ cloning site attP3 (destroyed during cloning)
  Sequencing primers: 5′ M13Forward
Terms and licenses: Academic/Nonprofit Terms; Industry Terms: Not Available to Industry
How to cite: pCM5.49 was a gift from Geraldine Seydoux (Addgene plasmid # 21391 ; http://n2t.net/addgene:21391 ; RRID:Addgene_21391)
