>Addgene plasmid #21391 | pCM5.49 | addgene partial sequence | sequence record 27178 | 21391 with M13pUC-fwd
GGGCCGCGCTCTGAGCTCGAATTCTACAGGTCACTAATACCATCTAAGTAGTTGGTTCATAGTGACTGCA
TATGTTGTGTTTTACAGTATTATGTAGTCTGTTTTTTATGCAAAATCTAATTTAATATATTGATATTTAT
ATCATTTTACGTTTCTCGTTCAACTTTCTTGTACAAAGTGGGATAAGTACTCATCTACTTACAAAGAAAA
TTAAAAAATTCTGGGAATTTTCATATTTTTCTAGAATATTGTACACATTTATTATATTTTTACATTTCTC
TCGCTTGAATACGGTTAAATTCACACTTTTATATAATTTCTTCCTGTCCCATCTCCCATTCTCTCACATC
AGAATATTCTAATCATCACTGCCCTTAACATATATATATATATATTTATAACTTTCCGATCATTCCTTCT
GCTTTGTAAACTAATCCAATCATTCTCTAATGAATTATTCCCTAATATAGAGCTTCTTTATTTATTGTGA
TTTCTTGTTTCTTACCCTTCTCAAGGTTTAGGAAAAAGTTTAGGTCCCCATTTGTTATGTATTTACTTCC
CACTCTGAACGGATCCATTTTGAACATGTTTTCTATTTTTTGGAAAAGTTTAGAGAATTCTTTGCTTTTC
TCACATATCTTGATTGCATATTTTTTATAACAAAACAATGAAACAATTTTGAAGAATTTACAGCAGAAAT
